>Addgene plasmid #19382 | pCM5.51 | depositor full sequence | sequence record 9035 | Author sequence
CTTTCCTGCGTTATCCCCTGATTCTGTGGATAACCGTATTACCGCCTTTGAGTGAGCTGATACCGCTCGC
CGCAGCCGAACGACCGAGCGCAGCGAGTCAGTGAGCGAGGAAGCGGAAGAGCGCCCAATACGCAAACCGC
CTCTCCCCGCGCGTTGGCCGATTCATTAATGCAGCTGGCACGACAGGTTTCCCGACTGGAAAGCGGGCAG
TGAGCGCAACGCAATTAATACGCGTACCGCTAGCCAGGAAGAGTTTGTAGAAACGCAAAAAGGCCATCCG
TCAGGATGGCCTTCTGCTTAGTTTGATGCCTGGCAGTTTATGGCGGGCGTCCTGCCCGCCACCCTCCGGG
CCGTTGCTTCACAACGTTCAAATCCGCTCCCGGCGGATTTGTCCTACTCAGGAGAGCGTTCACCGACAAA
CAACAGATAAAACGAAAGGCCCAGTCTTCCGACTGAGCCTTTCGTTTTATTTGATGCCTGGCAGTTCCCT
ACTCTCGCGTTAACGCTAGCATGGATGTTTTCCCAGTCACGACGTTGTAAAACGACGGCCAGTCTTAAGC
TCGGGCCCTGCAGCTCTAGAGCTCGAATTCTACAGGTCACTAATACCATCTAAGTAGTTGATTCATAGTG
ACTGCATATGTTGTGTTTTACAGTATTATGTAGTCTGTTTTTTATGCAAAATCTAATTTAATATATTGAT
ATTTATATCATTTTACGTTTCTCGTTCAACTTTCTTGTACAAAGTGGGATGAATTCTACTACAAAATTAC
TAAATCAGATGTCTGTAAAGTATATCTATTTTTGCCTATTTATTGCATGAAAGTTGATAATGTCTACTAG
TACTGTTGTTTTATACTCTTTAAATGCAACTTTATTATACAAAGTTGGCATTATAAAAAAGCATTGCTTA
TCAATTTGTTGCAACGAACAGGTCACTATCAGTCAAAATAAAATCATTATTTGGAGCTCCATGGTAGCGT
TAACGCGGCCGCGATATCCCCTATAGTGAGTCGTATTACATGGTCATAGCTGTTTCCTGGCAGCTCTGGC
CCGTGTCTCAAAATCTCTGATGTTACATTGCACAAGATAAAAATATATCATCATGAACAATAAAACTGTC
TGCTTACATAAACAGTAATACAAGGGGTGTTATGAGCCATATTCAACGGGAAACGTCGAGGCCGCGATTA
AATTCCAACATGGATGCTGATTTATATGGGTATAAATGGGCTCGCGATAATGTCGGGCAATCAGGTGCGA
CAATCTATCGCTTGTATGGGAAGCCCGATGCGCCAGAGTTGTTTCTGAAACATGGCAAAGGTAGCGTTGC
CAATGATGTTACAGATGAGATGGTCAGACTAAACTGGCTGACGGAATTTATGCCTCTTCCGACCATCAAG
CATTTTATCCGTACTCCTGATGATGCATGGTTACTCACCACTGCGATCCCCGGAAAAACAGCATTCCAGG
TATTAGAAGAATATCCTGATTCAGGTGAAAATATTGTTGATGCGCTGGCAGTGTTCCTGCGCCGGTTGCA
TTCGATTCCTGTTTGTAATTGTCCTTTTAACAGCGATCGCGTATTTCGTCTCGCTCAGGCGCAATCACGA
ATGAATAACGGTTTGGTTGATGCGAGTGATTTTGATGACGAGCGTAATGGCTGGCCTGTTGAACAAGTCT
GGAAAGAAATGCATAAACTTTTGCCATTCTCACCGGATTCAGTCGTCACTCATGGTGATTTCTCACTTGA
TAACCTTATTTTTGACGAGGGGAAATTAATAGGTTGTATTGATGTTGGACGAGTCGGAATCGCAGACCGA
TACCAGGATCTTGCCATCCTATGGAACTGCCTCGGTGAGTTTTCTCCTTCATTACAGAAACGGCTTTTTC
AAAAATATGGTATTGATAATCCTGATATGAATAAATTGCAGTTTCATTTGATGCTCGATGAGTTTTTCTA
ATCAGAATTGGTTAATTGGTTGTAACACTGGCAGAGCATTACGCTGACTTGACGGGACGGCGCAAGCTCA
TGACCAAAATCCCTTAACGTGAGTTACGCGTCGTTCCACTGAGCGTCAGACCCCGTAGAAAAGATCAAAG
GATCTTCTTGAGATCCTTTTTTTCTGCGCGTAATCTGCTGCTTGCAAACAAAAAAACCACCGCTACCAGC
GGTGGTTTGTTTGCCGGATCAAGAGCTACCAACTCTTTTTCCGAAGGTAACTGGCTTCAGCAGAGCGCAG
ATACCAAATACTGTCCTTCTAGTGTAGCCGTAGTTAGGCCACCACTTCAAGAACTCTGTAGCACCGCCTA
CATACCTCGCTCTGCTAATCCTGTTACCAGTGGCTGCTGCCAGTGGCGATAAGTCGTGTCTTACCGGGTT
GGACTCAAGACGATAGTTACCGGATAAGGCGCAGCGGTCGGGCTGAACGGGGGGTTCGTGCACACAGCCC
AGCTTGGAGCGAACGACCTACACCGAACTGAGATACCTACAGCGTGAGCATTGAGAAAGCGCCACGCTTC
CCGAAGGGAGAAAGGCGGACAGGTATCCGGTAAGCGGCAGGGTCGGAACAGGAGAGCGCACGAGGGAGCT
TCCAGGGGGAAACGCCTGGTATCTTTATAGTCCTGTCGGGTTTCGCCACCTCTGACTTGAGCGTCGATTT
TTGTGATGCTCGTCAGGGGGGCGGAGCCTATGGAAAAACGCCAGCAACGCGGCCTTTTTACGGTTCCTGG
CCTTTTGCTGGCCTTTTGCTCACATGTT
Features (pLannotate 1.2.2; 10 found; start..end, strand, type, name):
    121..213     +  CDS            lacI (fragment): lac repressor; lacI; The lac repressor binds to the lac operator to inhibit transcription in E. coli. This inhibition can be relieved by adding lactose or isopropyl-β-D-thiogalactopyranoside (IPTG).
    268..295     -  terminator     rrnB T2 terminator: transcription terminator T2 from the E. coli rrnB gene
    427..470     +  terminator     rrnB T1 terminator: Escherichia coli rrnB; transcription terminator T1 from the E. coli rrnB gene
    517..553     -  CDS            lacZα (fragment): LacZα fragment of β-galactosidase; lacZ fragment
    624..747     -  protein_bind   attR2: mutant version of attR; recombination site for the Gateway® LR reaction LR Clonase™
    867..887     -  protein_bind   attB3: mutant version of attB; core recombination site for the Gateway® BP reaction BP Clonase™
    878..963     -  protein_bind   attL1 (fragment): mutant version of attL; recombination site for the Gateway® LR reaction LR Clonase™
   1000..1018    -  promoter       T7 promoter: promoter for bacteriophage T7 RNA polymerase
   1152..1961    +  CDS            KanR: aminoglycoside phosphotransferase; aph(3')-Ia; confers resistance to kanamycin in bacteria or G418 (Geneticin®) in eukaryotes
   2108..2696    +  rep_origin     ori: high-copy-number ColE1/pMB1/pBR322/pUC origin of replication
