[The description below was written by a language model from this plasmid's Addgene catalogue record and pLannotate feature annotations shown in this document.]
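Description:
pCM5.51 is a Gateway entry clone carrying the 3′ UTR of the C. elegans gene rme-2, built in the pDONR P2R-P3 donor backbone used for MultiSite Gateway assembly. The 119 bp nematode insert was introduced by a BP recombination reaction, which consumed the attP2R and attP3 sites of the donor vector. In the resulting clone the fragment is flanked by an attR2 site on one side and an attL-type site containing the attB3 core on the other. The automated annotation labels the latter as an attL1 fragment overlapping attB3, which is most simply read as the attL3 site expected for this backbone. The insert lies in the gap of about 120 bp between these two annotated sites, although the feature table does not annotate it.

The plasmid is maintained in E. coli through a high-copy ColE1/pUC-type origin and is selected with kanamycin via the aph(3′)-Ia gene. The rrnB T1 and T2 terminators lie upstream of the recombination cassette and insulate it from read-through transcription. A T7 promoter and short lacI and lacZα fragments are backbone remnants with no role in the payload.

Although catalogued as a worm expression vector, the construct contains no promoter or coding sequence of its own for expression in C. elegans. It serves as the third-position (3′ element) module, to be combined by an LR reaction with a promoter entry clone, a coding or reporter entry clone and a destination vector to make a complete transgene. The associated publication concerns 3′ UTRs as regulators of gene expression in the C. elegans germline, so the plasmid's evident use is in testing how the rme-2 3′ UTR shapes reporter expression there.
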