Addgene plasmid #19382: pCM5.51
Depositing lab: Geraldine Seydoux. Depositing organization: Johns Hopkins University and School of Medicine. Publication: 3' UTRs are the primary regulators of gene expression in the C. elegans germline. Merritt C, Rasoloson D, Ko D, Seydoux G. Curr Biol. 2008 Oct 14;18(19):1476-82. doi: 10.1016/j.cub.2008.08.013. Epub 2008 Sep 25. PubMed 18818082.
Backbone
  Vector backbone: pDONRP2RP3
  Backbone size w/o insert (bp): 2641
  Vector type: Worm Expression
Growth in bacteria
  Bacterial resistance: Kanamycin, 50 μg/mL
  Growth temperature: 37°C
  Growth strain: DH5alpha
  Growth instructions: DH5alpha
  Copy number: Unknown
Gene/Insert
  Gene/Insert name: rme-2 3'utr in pDONRP2RP3
  Species: C. elegans (nematode)
  Insert size (bp): 119
  Cloning method: Gateway Cloning; 5′ cloning site attP2R (destroyed during cloning); 3′ cloning site attP3 (destroyed during cloning)
  Sequencing primers: 5′ M13Forward
Terms and licenses: Academic/Nonprofit Terms; Industry Terms: Not Available to Industry
How to cite: pCM5.51 was a gift from Geraldine Seydoux (Addgene plasmid # 19382 ; http://n2t.net/addgene:19382 ; RRID:Addgene_19382)
