>Addgene plasmid #19382 | pCM5.51 | addgene partial sequence | sequence record 25189 | M13Forward
NNNNNNNNNTCTNGAGCTCGNTTCTACAGGTCACTAATACCATCTAAGTAGTTGGTTCATAGTGACTGCA
TATGTTGTGTTTTACAGTATTATGTAGTCTGTTTTTTATGCAAAATCTAATTTAATATATTGATATTTAT
ATCATTTTACGTTTCTCGTTCAACTTTCTTGTACAAAGTGGGATGAATTCTACTACAAAATTACTAAATC
AGATGTCTGTAAAGTATATCTATTTTTGCCTATTTATTGCATGAAAGTTGATAATGTCTACTAGTACTGT
TGTTTTATACTCTTTAAATGCAACTTTATTATACAAAGTTGGCATTATAAAAAAGCATTGCTTATCAATT
TGTTGCAACGAACAGGTCACTATCAGTCAAAATAAAATCATTATTTGGAGCTCCATGGTAGCGTTAACGC
GGCCGCGATATCCCCTATAGTGAGTCGTATTACATGGTCATAGCTGTTTCCTGGCAGCTCTGGCCCGTGT
CTCAAAATCTCTGATGTTACATTGCACAAGATAAAAATATATCATCATGAACAATAAAACTGTCTGCTTA
CATAAACAGTAATACAAGGGGTGTTATGAGCCATATTCAACGGGAAACGTCGAGGCCGCGATTAAATTCC
AACATGGATGCTGATTTATATGGGTATAAATGGGCTCGCGATAATGTCGGGCAATCANGTGCGACAATCT
ATCGCTTGTATGGGAAGCCCGATGCGCCAGANTTGTTTCTGANCATGGNAAAGGTAGCGTTGCCAATGAT
GTTACAGATGANANGGTCAGACTAANCTGGNTNNNNNNNNNTNNNNNNNNNN
