>Addgene plasmid #19382 | pCM5.51 | addgene partial sequence | sequence record 25190 | T7 5'-TAATACGACTCACTATAGGG-3'
NNNNNNNNCGCTNNNNGGNGCTCCNAATAATGATTTTATTTTGACTGATAGTGACCTGTTCGTTGCAACA
AATTGATAAGCAATGCTTTTTTATAATGCCAACTTTGTATAATAAAGTTGCATTTAAAGAGTATAAAACA
ACAGTACTAGTAGACATTATCAACTTTCATGCAATAAATAGGCAAAAATAGATATACTTTACAGACATCT
GATTTAGTAATTTTGTAGTAGAATTCATCCCACTTTGTACAAGAAAGTTGAACGAGAAACGTAAAATGAT
ATAAATATCAATATATTAAATTAGATTTTGCATAAAAAACAGACTACATAATACTGTAAAACACAACATA
TGCAGTCACTATGAACCAACTACTTAGATGGTATTAGTGACCTGTAGAATTCGAGCTCTAGAGCTGCAGG
GCCCGAGCTTAAGACTGGCCGTCGTTTTACAACGTCGTGACTGGGAAAACATCCATGCTAGCGTTAACGC
GAGAGTAGGGAACTGCCAGGCATCAAATAAAACGAAAGGCTCAGTCGGAAGACTGGGCCTTTCGTTTTAT
CTGTTGTTTGTCGGTGAACGCTCTCCTGAGTAGGACAAATCCGCCGGGAGCGGANTTGAACGTTGTGAAG
CAACGNNCCGGNNNNNGGNNNGGCGGGGCAGGACGCCCGCCATAAACTGCCAGGCATCANNNNAAGCAGA
ANGCCATCCTGACGGATGGCCTTTTTGCGTTTCTACAAACTCTTCCTGGCTAGCGGTACGCGTATTAATT
GCGTTGCGCTCACTGCCCGCTTTCCAGTCGGGAAACCTGTCGTGCCAGCTGCATTAATGAATCNGCCNNN
NN
